>Addgene plasmid #223996 | AiP12571 - pAAV-AiE0064h_3xC1-minBG-SYFP2-WPRE3-BGHpA (Alias: CN2571) | addgene full sequence | sequence record 450563 | Addgene NGS Result
CCTGCAGGCAGCTGCGCGCTCGCTCGCTCACTGAGGCCGCCCGGGCGTCGGGCGACCTTTGGTCGCCCGG
CCTCAGTGAGCGAGCGAGCGCGCAGAGAGGGAGTGGCCAACTCCATCACTAGGGGTTCCTGCGGCCGCAC
GCGTTTCAATTGGTAAAGTTGTGGTATATAATTACAATTGAACTCTCTTGTACTTGCCTCTTTTACAAAA
ATTCTCTCCTAGCAGAACGTAGTGTGAGTCATCTACACAGCTGTTTTTCTGATTATTGGAATTTTCTTTT
GACATGAAGGAAGTATCTCATTGACAGAACTGCGTTGTGAAGGAGTGCTAACTGTAGCATAAAATACAAA
ATTGGATTTTTAGATTGCAAAATACAGTAAAGCTTTTTCAATTGGTAAAGTTGTGGTATATAATTACAAT
TGAACTCTCTTGTACTTGCCTCTTTTACAAAAATTCTCTCCTAGCAGAACGTAGTGTGAGTCATCTACAC
AGCTGTTTTTCTGATTATTGGAATTTTCTTTTGACATGAAGGAAGTATCTCATTGACAGAACTGCGTTGT
GAAGGAGTGCTAACTGTAGCATAAAATACAAAATTGGATTTTTAGATTGCAAAATACAGTAAAGCTTTTT
CAATTGGTAAAGTTGTGGTATATAATTACAATTGAACTCTCTTGTACTTGCCTCTTTTACAAAAATTCTC
TCCTAGCAGAACGTAGTGTGAGTCATCTACACAGCTGTTTTTCTGATTATTGGAATTTTCTTTTGACATG
AAGGAAGTATCTCATTGACAGAACTGCGTTGTGAAGGAGTGCTAACTGTAGCATAAAATACAAAATTGGA
TTTTTAGATTGCAAAATACAGTAAAGCTTTGAGCTCGGGCTGGGCATAAAAGTCAGGGCAGAGCCATCTA
TTGCTTACATTTGCTTCTGGGATCCAGATCTTTCGAAGCTAGCGCTACCGGTCGCCACCATGGTGAGCAA
GGGCGAGGAGCTGTTCACCGGGGTGGTGCCCATCCTGGTCGAGCTGGACGGCGACGTAAACGGCCACAAG
TTCAGCGTGTCCGGCGAGGGCGAGGGCGATGCCACCTACGGCAAGCTGACCCTGAAGCTGATCTGCACCA
CCGGCAAGCTGCCCGTGCCCTGGCCCACCCTCGTGACCACCCTGGGCTACGGCGTGCAGTGCTTCGCCCG
CTACCCCGACCACATGAAGCAGCACGACTTCTTCAAGTCCGCCATGCCCGAAGGCTACGTCCAGGAGCGC
ACCATCTTCTTCAAGGACGACGGCAACTACAAGACCCGCGCCGAGGTGAAGTTCGAGGGCGACACCCTGG
TGAACCGCATCGAGCTGAAGGGCATCGACTTCAAGGAGGACGGCAACATCCTGGGGCACAAGCTGGAGTA
CAACTACAACAGCCACAACGTCTATATCACCGCCGACAAGCAGAAGAACGGCATCAAGGCCAACTTCAAG
ATCCGCCACAACATCGAGGACGGCGGCGTGCAGCTCGCCGACCACTACCAGCAGAACACCCCCATCGGCG
ACGGCCCCGTGCTGCTGCCCGACAACCACTACCTGAGCTACCAGTCCAAGCTGAGCAAAGACCCCAACGA
GAAGCGCGATCACATGGTCCTGCTGGAGTTCGTGACCGCCGCCGGGATCACTCTCGGCATGGACGAGCTG
TACAAGTAAGTCGACGGCGCGCCGCGGCCGCGAATTCGATATCATAATCAACCTCTGGATTACAAAATTT
GTGAAAGATTGACTGGTATTCTTAACTATGTTGCTCCTTTTACGCTATGTGGATACGCTGCTTTAATGCC
TTTGTATCATGCTATTGCTTCCCGTATGGCTTTCATTTTCTCCTCCTTGTATAAATCCTGGTTAGTTCTT
GCCACGGCGGAACTCATCGCCGCCTGCCTTGCCCGCTGCTGGACAGGGGCTCGGCTGTTGGGCACTGACA
ATTCCGTGGCTCGAGAGATCTTCGACTGTGCCTTCTAGTTGCCAGCCATCTGTTGTTTGCCCCTCCCCCG
TGCCTTCCTTGACCCTGGAAGGTGCCACTCCCACTGTCCTTTCCTAATAAAATGAGGAAATTGCATCGCA
TTGTCTGAGTAGGTGTCATTCTATTCTGGGGGGTGGGGTGGGGCAGGACAGCAAGGGGGAGGATTGGGAA
GACAATAGCAGGCATGAGATCTCACGTGCGGACCGAGCGGCCGCAGGAACCCCTAGTGATGGAGTTGGCC
ACTCCCTCTCTGCGCGCTCGCTCGCTCACTGAGGCCGGGCGACCAAAGGTCGCCCGACGCCCGGGCTTTG
CCCGGGCGGCCTCAGTGAGCGAGCGAGCGCGCAGCTGCCTGCAGGGGCGCCTGATGCGGTATTTTCTCCT
TACGCATCTGTGCGGTATTTCACACCGCATA
[95 nt withheld, positions 2412-2506]
T
[46 nt withheld, positions 2508-2553]
C
[141 nt withheld, positions 2555-2695]
CCTTTGACGTTGGAGTCCACGTTCTTT
[37 nt withheld, positions 2723-2759]
ACTCTATCTCGGGCTATTCTTTTGATTTATAAGGGATTTTGCCGATTTCGGTCTATTGGTTAAAAAATGA
GCTGATTTAACAAAAATTTAACGCGAATTTTAACAAAATATTAACGTTTACAATTTTATGGTGCACTCTC
AGTACAATCTGCTCTGATGCCGCATAGTTAAGCCAGCCCCGACACCCGCCAACACCCGCTGACGCGCCCT
GACGGGCTTGTCTGCTCCCGGCATCCGCTTACAGACAAGCTGTGACCGTCTCCGGGAGCTGCATGTGTCA
GAGGTTTTCACCGTCATCACCGAAACGCGCGAGACGAAAGGGCCTCGTGATACGCCTATTTTTATAGGTT
AATGTCATGATAATAATGGTTTCTTAGACGTCAGGTGGCACTTTTCGGGGAAATGTGCGCGGAACCCCTA
TTTGTTTATTTTTCTAAATACATTCAAATATGTATCCGCTCATGAGACAATAACCCTGATAAATGCTTCA
ATAATATTGAAAAAGGAAGAGTATGAGTATTCAACATTTCCGTGTCGCCCTTATTCCCTTTTTTGCGGCA
TTTTGCCTTCCTGTTTTTGCTCACCCAGAAACGCTGGTGAAAGTAAAAGATGCTGAAGATCAGTTGGGTG
CACGAGTGGGTTACATCGAACTGGATCTCAACAGCGGTAAGATCCTTGAGAGTTTTCGCCCCGAAGAACG
TTTTCCAATGATGAGCACTTTTAAAGTTCTGCTATGTGGCGCGGTATTATCCCGTATTGACGCCGGGCAA
GAGCAACTCGGTCGCCGCATACACTATTCTCAGAATGACTTGGTTGAGTACTCACCAGTCACAGAAAAGC
ATCTTACGGATGGCATGACAGTAAGAGAATTATGCAGTGCTGCCATAACCATGAGTGATAACACTGCGGC
CAACTTACTTCTGACAACGATCGGAGGACCGAAGGAGCTAACCGCTTTTTTGCACAACATGGGGGATCAT
GTAACTCGCCTTGATCGTTGGGAACCGGAGCTGAATGAAGCCATACCAAACGACGAGCGTGACACCACGA
TGCCTGTAGCAATGGCAACAACGTTGCGCAAACTATTAACTGGCGAACTACTTACTCTAGCTTCCCGGCA
ACAATTAATAGACTGGATGGAGGCGGATAAAGTTGCAGGACCACTTCTGCGCTCGGCCCTTCCGGCTGGC
TGGTTTATTGCTGATAAATCTGGAGCCGGTGAGCGTGGGTCTCGCGGTATCATTGCAGCACTGGGGCCAG
ATGGTAAGCCCTCCCGTATCGTAGTTATCTACACGACGGGGAGTCAGGCAACTATGGATGAACGAAATAG
ACAGATCGCTGAGATAGGTGCCTCACTGATTAAGCATTGGTAACTGTCAGACCAAGTTTACTCATATATA
CTTTAGATTGATTTAAAACTTCATTTTTAATTTAAAAGGATCTAGGTGAAGATCCTTTTTGATAATCTCA
TGACCAAAATCCCTTAACGTGAGTTTTCGTTCCACTGAGCGTCAGACCCCGTAGAAAAGATCAAAGGATC
TTCTTGAGATCCTTTTTTTCTGCGCGTAATCTGCTGCTTGCAAACAAAAAAACCACCGCTACCAGCGGTG
GTTTGTTTGCCGGATCAAGAGCTACCAACTCTTTTTCCGAAGGTAACTGGCTTCAGCAGAGCGCAGATAC
CAAATACTGTTCTTCTAGTGTAGCCGTAGTTAGGCCACCACTTCAAGAACTCTGTAGCACCGCCTACATA
CCTCGCTCTGCTAATCCTGTTACCAGTGGCTGCTGCCAGTGGCGATAAGTCGTGTCTTACCGGGTTGGAC
TCAAGACGATAGTTACCGGATAAGGCGCAGCGGTCGGGCTGAACGGGGGGTTCGTGCACACAGCCCAGCT
TGGAGCGAACGACCTACACCGAACTGAGATACCTACAGCGTGAGCTATGAGAAAGCGCCACGCTTCCCGA
AGGGAGAAAGGCGGACAGGTATCCGGTAAGCGGCAGGGTCGGAACAGGAGAGCGCACGAGGGAGCTTCCA
GGGGGAAACGCCTGGTATCTTTATAGTCCTGTCGGGTTTCGCCACCTCTGACTTGAGCGTCGATTTTTGT
GATGCTCGTCAGGGGGGCGGAGCCTATGGAAAAACGCCAGCAACGCGGCCTTTTTACGGTTCCTGGCCTT
TTGCTGGCCTTTTGCTCACATGT
Features (pLannotate 1.2.2; 14 found; start..end, strand, type, name):
     12..39      +  repeat_region  AAV2 ITR (fragment): inverted terminal repeat of adeno-associated virus serotype 2 inverted
     68..95      +  repeat_region  AAV2 ITR (fragment): inverted terminal repeat of adeno-associated virus serotype 2 inverted
    970..1686    +  CDS            SYFP2: SYFP2 is a basic (constitutively fluorescent) yellow fluorescent protein published in 2006, derived from Aequorea victoria. It is reported to be a very rapidly-maturing monomer with moderate acid sensitivity.
   1726..1883    +  misc_feature   WPRE (fragment): woodchuck hepatitis virus posttranscriptional regulatory element
   1889..1969    +  misc_feature   WPRE (fragment): woodchuck hepatitis virus posttranscriptional regulatory element
   1986..2097    +  polyA_signal   bGH poly(A) signal: bovine growth hormone polyadenylation signal
   2215..2355    +  repeat_region  AAV2 ITR: inverted terminal repeat of adeno-associated virus serotype 2 inverted
   2360..2411    -  misc_feature   bom (fragment): basis of mobility region from pBR322
   2430..2885    +  rep_origin     f1 ori (sequence partly withheld): f1 bacteriophage origin of replication; arrow indicates direction of (+) strand synthesis
   2886..2935    -  misc_feature   bom (fragment): basis of mobility region from pBR322
   3037..3072    -  CDS            rop (fragment): Rop protein, which maintains plasmids at low copy number; rop
   3167..3271    +  promoter       AmpR promoter: bla
   3272..4132    +  CDS            AmpR: β-lactamase; bla; confers resistance to ampicillin, carbenicillin, and related antibiotics
   4303..4891    +  rep_origin     ori: high-copy-number ColE1/pMB1/pBR322/pUC origin of replication
