[The description below was written by a language model from this plasmid's Addgene catalogue record and pLannotate feature annotations shown in this document.]
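Description:
AiP12571 - pAAV-AiE0064h_3xC1-minBG-SYFP2-WPRE3-BGHpA (alias CN2571) is a 4,952 nt AAV transfer plasmid built on a pAAV backbone and intended for packaging into recombinant adeno-associated virus for delivery to brain tissue. In bacteria it is maintained through a high-copy ColE1/pUC-type origin and selected with ampicillin through the bla (AmpR) gene and its own promoter. An f1 phage origin is also present, along with short annotated remnants of the pBR322 bom region and rop. The expression cassette is flanked by AAV2 inverted terminal repeats, which are the cis elements required for genome replication and encapsidation. The right ITR is annotated in full, whereas the left one is detected only as two short fragments, which may simply reflect how difficult these repeats are to sequence and annotate.

The payload is a cell-type-targeting reporter cassette. According to the catalogue entry, AiE0064h_3xC1 is an enhancer sequence designed to drive transgene expression in cortical Pvalb+/Sst+ MGE-derived neurons. The name suggests a triplicated core of the enhancer, though the record does not spell this out. The enhancer is paired with the minBG minimal promoter, which is meant to contribute little activity of its own so that expression specificity comes from the enhancer. Neither element is called out in the feature table, but they presumably occupy the unannotated stretch between the left ITR and the coding sequence. They drive SYFP2, a rapidly maturing monomeric yellow fluorescent protein derived from Aequorea victoria. This is followed by WPRE3, a shortened woodchuck hepatitis virus posttranscriptional element (annotated as two WPRE fragments) that boosts transcript expression, and then a bovine growth hormone polyadenylation signal. The construct serves to label this interneuron population fluorescently and to assess enhancer specificity.
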