Addgene plasmid #223996: AiP12571 - pAAV-AiE0064h_3xC1-minBG-SYFP2-WPRE3-BGHpA (Alias: CN2571)
Purpose: AiE0064h_3xC1 is an enhancer sequence, designed to drive AAV-mediated transgene expression in cortical Pvalb+/Sst+ MGE neurons
Depositing lab: Allen Institute for Brain Science & Jonathan Ting. Depositing organization: Allen Institute. Publication: A suite of enhancer AAVs and transgenic mouse lines for genetic access to cortical cell types. Ben-Simon Y, Hooper M, Narayan S, Daigle TL, Dwivedi D, Way SW, Oster A, Stafford DA, Mich JK, Taormina MJ, Martinez RA, Opitz-Araya X, Roth JR, Alexander JR, Allen S, Amster A, Arbuckle J, Ayala A, Baker PM, Bakken TE, Barcelli T, Barta S, Bendrick J, Bertagnolli D, Bielstein C, Bishwakarma P, Bowlus J, Boyer G, Brouner K, Casian B, Casper T, Chakka AB, Chakrabarty R, Chance RK, Chavan S, Clark M, Colbert K, Collman F, Daniel S, Departee M, DiValentin P, Donadio N, Dotson N, Egdorf T, Fliss T, Gabitto M, Garcia J, Gary A, Gasperini M, Gloe J, Goldy J, Gore BB, Graybuck L, Greisman N, Haeseleer F, Halterman C, Haradon Z, Hastings SD, Helback O, Ho W, Hockemeyer D, Huang C, Huff S, Hunker A, Johansen N, Jones D, Juneau Z, Kalmbach B, Kannan M, Khem S, Kussick E, Kutsal R, Larsen R, Lee C, Lee AY, Leibly M, Lenz GH, Li S, Liang E, Lusk N, Madigan Z, Malloy J, Malone J, McCue R, Melchor J, Mollenkopf T, Moosman S, Morin E, Newman D, Ng L, Ngo K, Omstead V, Otto S, Oyama A, Pena N, Pham T, Phillips E, Pom CA, Potekhina L, Ransford S, Ray PL, Rette D, Reynoldson C, Rimorin C, Rocha D, Ruiz A, Sanchez REA, Sawyer L, Sedeno-Cortes A, Sevigny JP, Shapovalova N, Shepard N, Shulga L, Sigler AR, Siverts L, Soliman S, Somasundaram S, Staats B, Stewart K, Szelenyi E, Tieu M, Trader C, Tran A, van Velthoven CTJ, Walker M, Wang Y, Weed N, Wirthlin M, Wood T, Wynalda B, Yao Z, Zhou T, Ariza J, Dee N, Reding M, Ronellenfitch K, Mufti S, Sunkin SM, Smith KA, Esposito L, Waters J, Thyagarajan B, Yao S, Lein ES, Zeng H, Levi BP, Ngai J, Ting JT, Tasic B. Cell. 2025 May 16:S0092-8674(25)00513-6. doi: 10.1016/j.cell.2025.05.002. PubMed 40403729.
Backbone
  Vector backbone: pAAV
  Vector type: AAV
Growth in bacteria
  Bacterial resistance: Ampicillin, 100 μg/mL
  Growth temperature: 30°C
  Growth strain: NEB Stable
  Copy number: High Copy
Gene/Insert
  Gene/Insert name: SYFP2
  Species: Synthetic
  Mutation: NA
  Promoter: minBG
  Cloning method: Other
Terms and licenses: Academic/Nonprofit Terms; Industry Terms: Not Available to Industry
Depositor comments: Cloning Method: RE Cloning
How to cite: AiP12571 - pAAV-AiE0064h_3xC1-minBG-SYFP2-WPRE3-BGHpA (Alias: CN2571) was a gift from Allen Institute for Brain Science & Jonathan Ting (Addgene plasmid # 223996 ; http://n2t.net/addgene:223996 ; RRID:Addgene_223996)
